Addgene plasmid #48455: pFUSB4_CCCT
Depositing lab: Stephen Ekker. Depositing organization: Mayo Foundation for Medical Education and Research. Publication: High Efficiency In Vivo Genome Engineering with a Simplified 15-RVD GoldyTALEN Design. Ma AC, Lee HB, Clark KJ, Ekker SC. PLoS One. 2013 May 29;8(5):e65259. doi: 10.1371/journal.pone.0065259. Print 2013. PubMed 23734242.
Backbone
  Vector backbone: pFUS_B4
  Vector type: Mammalian Expression, TALEN
Growth in bacteria
  Bacterial resistance: Spectinomycin, 50 μg/mL
  Growth temperature: 37°C
  Growth strain: Top10
  Copy number: Unknown
Gene/Insert
  Gene/Insert name: RVD sequence: HD HD HD NG
  Species: Synthetic
  Cloning method: Unknown
  Sequencing primers: 5′ ttgatgcctggcagttccct; 3′ cgaaccgaacaggcttatgt
Terms and licenses: Academic/Nonprofit Terms; Industry Terms: Not Available to Industry
Depositor comments: Plasmid was created using Golden Gate cloning.
How to cite: pFUSB4_CCCT was a gift from Stephen Ekker (Addgene plasmid # 48455 ; http://n2t.net/addgene:48455 ; RRID:Addgene_48455)
