[The description below was written by a language model from this plasmid's Addgene catalogue record and pLannotate feature annotations shown in this document.]
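Description:
pFUSB4_CCCT is a small (about 2.9 kb) bacterial intermediate plasmid from a Golden Gate TALEN assembly system. It is built on the pFUS_B4 array vector and carries a preassembled block of four synthetic TAL effector repeats. The repeat-variable diresidues are HD HD HD NG, which under the standard TALE code recognise the bases C, C, C and T, hence the name. Although the catalogue lists the vector type as mammalian expression/TALEN, the annotated features show no eukaryotic promoter, nuclease domain or polyadenylation signal. The plasmid therefore appears to be a library module for building TALENs rather than an expression construct in its own right.

Propagation in E. coli relies on a high-copy ColE1/pUC-type origin. Selection uses an aadA (SmR) aminoglycoside adenylyltransferase gene that confers spectinomycin and streptomycin resistance. This gene sits downstream of a fragment of the class 1 integron Pc promoter and a short remnant of a gentamicin acetyltransferase gene. Other annotations are a small lacZα fragment, a lacI fragment and the rrnB T1 and T2 terminators. The lacZα fragment is probably left over from a screening cassette displaced when the repeats were inserted, though the record does not say so. The feature table does not annotate the TAL repeat array itself, which presumably occupies the unannotated region near the lacZα remnant.

The associated publication describes a simplified 15-RVD GoldyTALEN design for in vivo genome engineering. In that context, preassembled four-repeat modules like this one would be combined with other repeat blocks in a later Golden Gate step to generate complete custom TALEN arrays in a final expression backbone, reducing the number of assembly steps needed.
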