Features (pLannotate 1.2.2; 8 found; start..end, strand, type, name):
      3..39      -  CDS            lacZα (fragment): LacZα fragment of β-galactosidase; lacZ fragment
    596..619     +  promoter       Pc promoter (fragment): intI1 (promoter lies within the coding sequence); class 1 integron promoter
    795..851     +  CDS            GmR (fragment): gentamycin acetyltransferase; aacC1; confers resistance to gentamycin
    858..1649    +  CDS            SmR: aminoglycoside adenylyltransferase (Murphy, 1985); aadA; confers resistance to spectinomycin and streptomycin
   1742..2330    +  rep_origin     ori: high-copy-number ColE1/pMB1/pBR322/pUC origin of replication
   2513..2605    +  CDS            lacI (fragment): lac repressor; lacI; The lac repressor binds to the lac operator to inhibit transcription in E. coli. This inhibition can be relieved by adding lactose or isopropyl-β-D-thiogalactopyranoside (IPTG).
   2660..2687    -  terminator     rrnB T2 terminator: transcription terminator T2 from the E. coli rrnB gene
   2819..2862    +  terminator     rrnB T1 terminator: Escherichia coli rrnB; transcription terminator T1 from the E. coli rrnB gene
>Addgene plasmid #48455 | pFUSB4_CCCT | depositor full sequence | sequence record 70155 | Full Sequence
ATGTTTTCCCAGTCACGACGTTGTAAAACGACGGCCAGTCTTAAGCGTCTCATGGCCTGACCCCGGACCA
AGTGGTGGCCTATCGCCAGCCACGATGGCGGCAAGCAAGCGCTCGAAACGGTGCAGCGGCTGTTGCCGGT
GCTGTGCCAGGACCATGGCCTGACTCCGGACCAAGTGGTGGCTATCGCCAGCCACGATGGCGGCAAGCAA
GCGCTCGAAACGGTGCAGCGGCTGTTGCCGGTGCTGTGCCAGGACCATGGCCTGACTCCGGACCAAGTGG
TGGCTATCGCCAGCCACGATGGCGGCAAGCAAGCGCTCGAAACGGTGCAGCGGCTGTTGCCGGTGCTGTG
CCAGGACCATGGCCTGACCCCGGACCAAGTGGTGGCTATCGCCAGCAACGGTGGCGGCAAGCAAGCGCTC
GAAACGGTGCAGCGGCTGTTGCCGGTGCTGTGCCAGGACCATGGCCTGACCCCGGACCAAGTGGTGGCTA
TCGAGACGTCTAGACCAGCCAGGACAGAAATGCCTCGACTTCGCTGCTACCCAAGGTTGCCGGGTGACGC
ACACCGTGGAAACGGATGAAGGCACGAACCCAGTGGACATAAGCCTGTTCGGTTCGTAAGCTGTAATGCA
AGTAGCGTATGCGCTCACGCAACTGGTCCAGAACCTTGACCGAACGCAGCGGTGGTAACGGCGCAGTGGC
GGTTTTCATGGCTTGTTATGACTGTTTTTTTGGGGTACAGTCTATGCCTCGGGCATCCAAGCAGCAAGCG
CGTTACGCCGTGGGTCGATGTTTGATGTTATGGAGCAGCAACGATGTTACGCAGCAGGGCAGTCGCCCTA
AAACAAAGTTAAACATTATGAGGGAAGCGGTGATCGCCGAAGTATCGACTCAACTATCAGAGGTAGTTGG
CGTCATCGAGCGCCATCTCGAACCGACGTTGCTGGCCGTACATTTGTACGGCTCCGCAGTGGATGGCGGC
CTGAAGCCACACAGTGATATTGATTTGCTGGTTACGGTGACCGTAAGGCTTGATGAAACAACGCGGCGAG
CTTTGATCAACGACCTTTTGGAAACTTCGGCTTCCCCTGGAGAGAGCGAGATTCTCCGCGCTGTAGAAGT
CACCATTGTTGTGCACGACGACATCATTCCGTGGCGTTATCCAGCTAAGCGCGAACTGCAATTTGGAGAA
TGGCAGCGCAATGACATTCTTGCAGGTATCTTCGAGCCAGCCACGATCGACATTGATCTGGCTATCTTGC
TGACAAAAGCAAGAGAACATAGCGTTGCCTTGGTAGGTCCAGCGGCGGAGGAACTCTTTGATCCGGTTCC
TGAACAGGATCTATTTGAGGCGCTAAATGAAACCTTAACGCTATGGAACTCGCCGCCCGACTGGGCTGGC
GATGAGCGAAATGTAGTGCTTACGTTGTCCCGCATTTGGTACAGCGCAGTAACCGGCAAAATCGCGCCGA
AGGATGTCGCTGCCGACTGGGCAATGGAGCGCCTGCCGGCCCAGTATCAGCCCGTCATACTTGAAGCTAG
ACAGGCTTATCTTGGACAAGAAGAAGATCGCTTGGCCTCGCGCGCAGATCAGTTGGAAGAATTTGTCCAC
TACGTGAAAGGCGAGATCACCAAGGTAGTCGGCAAATAACCCTCGAGCCACCCATGACCAAAATCCCTTA
ACGTGAGTTACGCGTCGTTCCACTGAGCGTCAGACCCCGTAGAAAAGATCAAAGGATCTTCTTGAGATCC
TTTTTTTCTGCGCGTAATCTGCTGCTTGCAAACAAAAAAACCACCGCTACCAGCGGTGGTTTGTTTGCCG
GATCAAGAGCTACCAACTCTTTTTCCGAAGGTAACTGGCTTCAGCAGAGCGCAGATACCAAATACTGTCC
TTCTAGTGTAGCCGTAGTTAGGCCACCACTTCAAGAACTCTGTAGCACCGCCTACATACCTCGCTCTGCT
AATCCTGTTACCAGTGGCTGCTGCCAGTGGCGATAAGTCGTGTCTTACCGGGTTGGACTCAAGACGATAG
TTACCGGATAAGGCGCAGCGGTCGGGCTGAACGGGGGGTTCGTGCACACAGCCCAGCTTGGAGCGAACGA
CCTACACCGAACTGAGATACCTACAGCGTGAGCATTGAGAAAGCGCCACGCTTCCCGAAGGGAGAAAGGC
GGACAGGTATCCGGTAAGCGGCAGGGTCGGAACAGGAGAGCGCACGAGGGAGCTTCCAGGGGGAAACGCC
TGGTATCTTTATAGTCCTGTCGGGTTTCGCCACCTCTGACTTGAGCGTCGATTTTTGTGATGCTCGTCAG
GGGGGCGGAGCCTATGGAAAAACGCCAGCAACGCGGCCTTTTTACGGTTCCTGGCCTTTTGCTGGCCTTT
TGCTCACATGTTCTTTCCTGCGTTATCCCCTGATTCTGTGGATAACCGTATTACCGCCTTTGAGTGAGCT
GATACCGCTCGCCGCAGCCGAACGACCGAGCGCAGCGAGTCAGTGAGCGAGGAAGCGGAAGAGCGCCCAA
TACGCAAACCGCCTCTCCCCGCGCGTTGGCCGATTCATTAATGCAGCTGGCACGACAGGTTTCCCGACTG
GAAAGCGGGCAGTGAGCGCAACGCAATTAATACGCGTACCGCTAGCCAGGAAGAGTTTGTAGAAACGCAA
AAAGGCCATCCGTCAGGATGGCCTTCTGCTTAGTTTGATGCCTGGCAGTTTATGGCGGGCGTCCTGCCCG
CCACCCTCCGGGCCGTTGCTTCACAACGTTCAAATCCGCTCCCGGCGGATTTGTCCTACTCAGGAGAGCG
TTCACCGACAAACAACAGATAAAACGAAAGGCCCAGTCTTCCGACTGAGCCTTTCGTTTTATTTGATGCC
TGGCAGTTCCCTACTCTCGCGTTAACGCTAGCATGG
