>Addgene plasmid #48455 | pFUSB4_CCCT | addgene partial sequence | sequence record 70944 | pCR8_F1 5'-ttgatgcctggcagttccct-3'
TCACGACGTTGTAAAACGACGGCCAGTCTTAAGCGTCTCATGGCCTGACCCCGGACCAAGTGGTGGCTAT
CGCCAGCCACGATGGCGGCAAGCAAGCGCTCGAAACGGTGCAGCGGCTGTTGCCGGTGCTGTGCCAGGAC
CATGGCCTGACTCCGGACCAAGTGGTGGCTATCGCCAGCCACGATGGCGGCAAGCAAGCGCTCGAAACGG
TGCAGCGGCTGTTGCCGGTGCTGTGCCAGGACCATGGCCTGACTCCGGACCAAGTGGTGGCTATCGCCAG
CCACGATGGCGGCAAGCAAGCGCTCGAAACGGTGCAGCGGCTGTTGCCGGTGCTGTGCCAGGACCATGGC
CTGACCCCGGACCAAGTGGTGGCTATCGCCAGCAACGGTGGCGGCAAGCAAGCGCTCGAAACGGTGCAGC
GGCTGTTGCCGGTGCTGTGCCAGGACCATGGCCTGACCCCGGACCAAGTGGTGGCTATCGAGACGTCTAG
ACCAGCCAGGACAGAAATGCCTCGACTTCGCTGCTACCCAAGGTTGCCGGGTGACGCACACCGTGGAAAC
GGATGAAGGCACGAACCCAGTGGACATAAGCCTGTTCGGTTCGTAAGCTGTAATGCAAGTAGCGTATGCG
CTCACGCAACTGGTCCAGAACCTTGACCGAACGCAGCGGTGGTAACGGCGCAGTGGCGGTTTTCATGGCT
TGTTATGACTGTTTTTTTGGGGTACAGTCTATGCCTCGGGCATCCAAGCAGCAAGCGCGTTACGCCGTGG
GTCGATGTTTGATGTTATGGAGCAGCAACGATGTTACGCAGCAGGGCAGTCGCCCTAAAACAAAGTTAAA
CATTATGA
